Addgene plasmid #206461: pAc5.1-PH-mCherry-Oskar 139-240 (eLOTUS domain) (HK73)
Purpose: Oskar 139-240 expression in Schneider cells for imaging
Depositing lab: Mandy Jeske. Depositing organization: Universitaet Heidelberg. Publication: ReLo is a simple and rapid colocalization assay to identify and characterize direct protein-protein interactions. Salgania HK, Metz J, Jeske M. Nat Commun. 2024 Apr 3;15(1):2875. doi: 10.1038/s41467-024-47233-4. PubMed 38570497.
Backbone
  Vector backbone: HK049-pAc5.1 PH mcherry FspAI
  Vector type: Insect Expression
Growth in bacteria
  Bacterial resistance: Ampicillin, 100 μg/mL
  Growth temperature: 37°C
  Growth strain: DH5alpha
  Copy number: High Copy
Gene/Insert
  Gene/Insert name: Oskar 139-240
  Species: D. melanogaster (fly)
  Entrez Gene: osk (a.k.a. Dmel_CG10901, CG10901, Dm-osk, Dmel\CG10901, OSK, Osk, Oskar, norka)
  Tag / fusion protein: PH mcherry (N terminal on insert)
  Cloning method: Restriction Enzyme; 5′ cloning site Unknown (unknown if destroyed)
Terms and licenses: Academic/Nonprofit Terms; Industry Terms: Not Available to Industry
Depositor comments: Please visit https://www.biorxiv.org/content/10.1101/2022.03.04.482790v2 for bioRxiv preprint.
How to cite: pAc5.1-PH-mCherry-Oskar 139-240 (eLOTUS domain) (HK73) was a gift from Mandy Jeske (Addgene plasmid # 206461 ; http://n2t.net/addgene:206461 ; RRID:Addgene_206461)
