[The description below was written by a language model from this plasmid's Addgene catalogue record and pLannotate feature annotations shown in this document.]
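Description:
pAc5.1-PH-mCherry-Oskar 139-240 (eLOTUS domain) (HK73) is an insect-cell expression plasmid of about 6.8 kb, built on a pAc5.1 derivative that already carries a PH-mCherry fusion cassette. It is propagated in E. coli as a high-copy plasmid through a ColE1/pUC-type origin and is selected with ampicillin via the β-lactamase gene and its own promoter. The feature table also picks up short fragments of a tetracycline resistance gene and of SV40 large T antigen. These appear to be non-functional backbone remnants rather than usable elements. No marker for selection in insect cells is annotated, which is consistent with transient transfection.

The payload is a single open reading frame driven by the constitutive Drosophila melanogaster actin 5C promoter. It encodes, in order, a fragment of rat phospholipase C delta 1 corresponding to its pleckstrin homology (PH) domain, the monomeric red fluorescent protein mCherry, and residues 139–240 of Drosophila Oskar, the extended LOTUS domain. A V5 epitope tag is annotated immediately downstream of the Oskar fragment, though the record does not state whether it is translated in frame. An SV40 polyadenylation signal lies downstream of the cassette.

The PLCδ1 PH domain binds phosphatidylinositol 4,5-bisphosphate, so it is expected to anchor the red-labelled Oskar fragment at the plasma membrane. The stated purpose is expression in Schneider cells for imaging, and the associated publication describes a colocalization assay for detecting direct protein–protein interactions. In such an assay, a membrane-tethered protein like this one would plausibly serve as the anchor whose partner is scored by whether it relocalizes to the membrane.
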