Features (pLannotate 1.2.2; 11 found; start..end, strand, type, name):
     56..2565    +  promoter       Ac5 promoter: Drosophila melanogaster actin 5C promoter
   2585..2977    +  CDS            Plcd1 (fragment): PLCD1_RAT - Experimental evidence at protein level: Swiss-Prot protein existence level 1. The production of the second messenger molecules diacylglycerol (DAG) and inositol 1,4,5-trisphosphate (IP3) is mediated by activated phosphatidylinositol-specific phospholipase C enzymes (PubMed:16000311). Essential for trophoblast and placental development (By similarity). Binds phosphatidylinositol 4,5-bisphosphate (By similarity). From Rattus norvegicus (Rat).
   2984..3691    +  CDS            mCherry: mCherry is a basic (constitutively fluorescent) red fluorescent protein published in 2004, derived from Discosoma sp.. It is reported to be a very rapidly-maturing monomer with low acid sensitivity.
   3701..4072    +  CDS            osk (fragment): OSKA_DROME - Experimental evidence at protein level: Swiss-Prot protein existence level 1. Organizes the germ plasm and directs localization of the posterior determinant nanos. Oskar protein is required to keep nos RNA and staufen protein at the posterior pole. From Drosophila melanogaster (Fruit fly).
   4079..4120    +  CDS            V5 tag: epitope tag from simian virus 5
   4220..4354    -  polyA_signal   SV40 poly(A) signal: SV40 polyadenylation signal
   4377..4461    -  CDS            large T antigen (fragment): large T antigen from SV40 (simian virus 40)
   4462..4909    +  CDS            TcR (fragment): tetracycline efflux protein; tet; confers resistance to tetracycline
   4955..5543    -  rep_origin     ori: high-copy-number ColE1/pMB1/pBR322/pUC origin of replication
   5714..6574    -  CDS            AmpR: β-lactamase; bla; confers resistance to ampicillin, carbenicillin, and related antibiotics
   6575..6679    -  promoter       AmpR promoter: bla
>Addgene plasmid #206461 | pAc5.1-PH-mCherry-Oskar 139-240 (eLOTUS domain) (HK73) | addgene full sequence | sequence record 407994 | Addgene NGS Result
CTTCAAGAATTAATTCTATATTCTAAAAACACAAATGATACTTCTAAAAAAAAATCATGAATGGCATCAA
CTCTGAATCAAATCTTTGCAGATGCACCTACTTCTCATTTCCACTGTCACATCATTTTTCCAGATCTCGC
TGCCTGTTATGTGGCCCACAAACCAAGACACGTTTTATGGCCATTAAAGCTGGCTGATCGTCGCCAAACA
CCAAATACATAATGAATATGTACACATTCGAGAAAGAAGCGATCAAAGAAGCGTCTTCGGGCGGAGTAGG
AGAATGCGGAGGAGAAGGAGAACGAGCTGATCTAGTATCTCTCCACAATCCAATGCCAACTGACCAACTG
GCCATATTCGGAGCAATTTGAAGCCAATTTCCATCGCCTGGCGATCGCTCCATTCTTGGCTATATGTTTT
TCACCGTTACCCGGGGCCATTTTCAAAGACTCGTCGGCAAGATAAGATTGTGTCACTCGCTGTCTCTCTT
CATTTGTCGAAGAATGCTGAGGAATTTCGCGATGACGTCGGCGAGTATTTTGAAGAATGAGAATAATTTG
TATTTATACGAAAATCAGTTAGTGGAATTTTCTACAAAAACATGTTATCTATAGATAATTTTGTTGCAAA
ATATGTTGACTATGACAAAGATTGTATGTATATACCTTTAATGTATTCTCATTTTCTTATGTATTTATAA
TGGCAATGATGATACTGATGATATTTTAAGATGATGCCAGACCAAAAGGCTTGAATTTCTGCGTCTTTTG
CCGAACGCAGTGCATGTGCAATTGTTGTTTTTTGGAATATTCAATTTTCGGACTGTCCGCTTTGATTTCA
GTTTCTTGGCTTATTCAAAAAGCAAAGTAAAGCCAAAAAAGCGAGATGGCAATACCAAATGCGGCAAAAC
GGTAGTGGAAGGAAAGGGGTGCGGGGCAGCGGAAGGAAGGGTGGGGCGGGGCGTGGCGGGGTCTGTGGCT
GGGCGCGACGTCACCGACGTTGGAGCCACTCCTTTGACCATGTGTGCGTGTGTGTATTATTCGTGTCTCG
CCACTCGCCGGTTGTTTTTTTCTTTTTATGCTGCGCTCTCTCTAGCGCCATCTCGCTTACGCATGCTCAA
CGCACCGCATGTTGCCGTTTCCTTTTATGCGTCATTTTGGCTCGAAATAGGCAATTATTTAAACAAAGAT
TAGTCAACGAAAACGCTAAAATAAATAAGTCTACAATATGGTTACTTATTGCCATGTGTGTGCAGCCAAC
GATAGCAACAAAAGCAACAACACAGGTGGCTTTCCCTCTTTCACTTTTTGTTTGCAAGCCGCGTGCGAGC
AAGACGGCACGACCGGCAAACGCAATTACGCTGACAAAGAGCAGACGAAGTTTTGGCGAAAAACATCAAG
GCGCCTGATACGAATGCATTTGCAATAACAATTGCGATATTTAATATTGTTTATGAAGCTGTTTGACTTC
AAAACACACAAAAAAAAAAATAAAACAAATTATTTGAAAGAGAATTAGGAATCGGACGCTTATCGTTAGG
GTAACAACAAGAAATGCTTACTGAGTCACAGCCTCTGGAAAACTGCCGCAAGCCAGAGAGAGAGAGAAAA
AGAGGGAGAGCAGCTTAGACCGCATGTGCTTGTGTGTGAGGCGTCTCTCTCTTCGTCTCTGTTGCGCAAA
CGCATAGACTGCACTGAAAAAATCGATTACCTATTTTTTATGAATGAATATTTGCACTATTACTATTCAA
AACTATTAAGATAGCAATCACATTCAATAGCCAAATACTATACCACCTGAGCGATGCAACGAAATGATCA
ATTTGAGCAAAAATGCTGCATATTTAGGACGGCATCATTATAGAAATGCTTCTTGCTGTGTACTTTTCTC
TCGTCTGGCAGCTGTTTCGCCGTTATTGTTAAAACCGGCTTAAGTTAGGTGTGTTTTCTACGACTAGTGA
ATGCCCTACTAGAAGATGTGTGTTGCACAAAATGTCCCTGGAATAACCAATTTGAAGTGCAGATAGCAGT
AAACGTAAGCTAATATGAATATTATTTAACTGTAATGTTTTAATATCGCTGGACATTACTAATAAACCCA
CTATAAACACATGTACATATGTATGTTTTGGCATACAATGAGTAGTTGGGGAAAAAATGTGTAAAAGCAC
CGTGACCATCACAGCATAAAGATAACCAGCTGAAGTATCGAATATGAGTAACCCCCAAATTGAATCACAT
GCCGCAACTGATAGGACCCATGGAAGTACACTCTTCATGGCGATATACAAGACACACACAAGCACGAACA
CCCAGTTGCGGAGGAAATTCTCCGTAAATGAAAACCCAATCGGCGAACAATTCATACCCATATATGGTAA
AAGTTTTGAACGCGACTTGAGAGCGGAGAGCATTGCGGCTGATAAGGTTTTAGCGCTAAGCGGGCTTTAT
AAAACGGGCTGCGGGACCAGTTTTCATATCACTACCGTTTGAGTTCTTGTGCTGTGTGGATACTCCTCCC
GACACAAAGCCGCTCCATCAGCCAGCAGTCGTCTAATCCAGAGACCCCGGATCGGGGTACCAACATGCAC
GGTCTCCAGGATGATCCAGATCTGCAGGCTCTGCTGAAAGGTTCTCAGCTCCTCAAAGTCAAAAGCAGCT
CCTGGCGTCGTGAACGCTTCTACAAACTGCAGGAGGACTGCAAAACCATCTGGCAGGAATCCCGTAAAGT
AATGCGCTCCCCAGAGTCTCAGCTCTTCAGCATTGAGGACATTCAGGAGGTACGTATGGGTCACCGTACC
GAAGGTCTGGAGAAATTCGCTCGCGATATCCCAGAAGATCGCTGCTTCTCTATCGTCTTCAAAGACCAGC
GCAACACCCTGGATCTGATTGCTCCATCTCCAGCAGATGCTCAGCACTGGGTTCAGGGTCTCCGCAAAAT
CATTCACCACTCCGGTTCTATGGACCAGCGTCAGAAAGGTACCATGGTGAGCAAGGGCGAGGAGGATAAC
ATGGCCATCATCAAGGAGTTCATGCGCTTCAAGGTGCACATGGAGGGCTCCGTGAACGGCCACGAGTTCG
AGATCGAGGGCGAGGGCGAGGGCCGCCCCTACGAGGGCACCCAGACCGCCAAGCTGAAGGTGACCAAGGG
TGGCCCCCTGCCCTTCGCCTGGGACATCCTGTCCCCTCAGTTCATGTACGGCTCCAAGGCCTACGTGAAG
CACCCCGCCGACATCCCCGACTACTTGAAGCTGTCCTTCCCCGAGGGCTTCAAGTGGGAGCGCGTGATGA
ACTTCGAGGACGGCGGCGTGGTGACCGTGACCCAGGACTCCTCCCTGCAGGACGGCGAGTTCATCTACAA
GGTGAAGCTGCGCGGCACCAACTTCCCCTCCGACGGCCCCGTAATGCAGAAGAAGACCATGGGCTGGGAG
GCCTCCTCCGAGCGGATGTACCCCGAGGACGGCGCCCTGAAGGGCGAGATCAAGCAGAGGCTGAAGCTGA
AGGACGGCGGCCACTACGACGCTGAGGTCAAGACCACCTACAAGGCCAAGAAGCCCGTGCAGCTGCCCGG
CGCCTACAACGTCAACATCAAGTTGGACATCACCTCCCACAACGAGGACTACACCATCGTGGAACAGTAC
GAACGCGCCGAGGGCCGCCACTCCACCGGCGGCATGGACGAGCTGTACAAGCCAAGCTTGAATTCTGCAA
CGTGCATGACCATCATCGAGAGCAACTATATATCCGTGCGCGAGGAATATCCCGATATAGATAGTGAGGT
GCGCGCCATATTGCTGAGCCACGCCCAGAATGGAATCACGATATCGAGCATCAAGAGTGAATATCGAAAA
CTGACGGGCAATCCATTTCCACTGCACGACAACGTGACGGATTTCCTGCTGACCATTCCCAATGTGACCG
CTGAGTGCAGCGAGTCCGGTAAGCGGATCTTCAACCTGAAAGCGAGCCTGAAGAACGGTCACCTCCTGGA
TATGGTGCTCAACCAGAAAGAGCGCACCAGCGCATGAGATATCCAGCACAGTGGCGGCCGCTCGAGTCTA
GAGGGCCCGCGGTTCGAAGGTAAGCCTATCCCTAACCCTCTCCTCGGTCTCGATTCTACGCGTACCGGTC
ATCATCACCATCACCATTGAGTTTAAACCCGCTGATCAGCCTCGACTGTGCCTTCTAAGGCCTGAGCTCG
CTGATCAGCCTCGATCGAGGATCCAGACATGATAAGATACATTGATGAGTTTGGACAAACCACAACTAGA
ATGCAGTGAAAAAAATGCTTTATTTGTGAAATTTGTGATGCTATTGCTTTATTTGTAACCATTATAAGCT
GCAATAAACAAGTTAACAACAACAATTGCATTCATTTTATGTTTCAGGTTCAGGGGGAGGTGTGGGAGGT
TTTTTAAAGCAAGTAAAACCTCTACAAATGTGGTATGGCTGATTATGATCAGTCGACCGATGCCCTTGAG
AGCCTTCAACCCAGTCAGCTCCTTCCGGTGGGCGCGGGGCATGACTATCGTCGCCGCACTTATGACTGTC
TTCTTTATCATGCAACTCGTAGGACAGGTGCCGGCAGCGCTCTGGGTCATTTTCGGCGAGGACCGCTTTC
GCTGGAGCGCGACGATGATCGGCCTGTCGCTTGCGGTATTCGGAATCTTGCACGCCCTCGCTCAAGCCTT
CGTCACTGGTCCCGCCACCAAACGTTTCGGCGAGAAGCAGGCCATTATCGCCGGCATGGCGGCCGACGCG
CTGGGCTACGTCTTGCTGGCGTTCGCGACGCGAGGCTGGATGGCCTTCCCCATTATGATTCTTCTCGCTT
CCGGCGGCATCGGGATGCCCGCGTTGCAGGCCATGCTGTCCAGGCAGGTAGATGACGACCATCAGGGACA
GCTTCAAGGCCAGCAAAAGGCCAGGAACCGTAAAAAGGCCGCGTTGCTGGCGTTTTTCCATAGGCTCCGC
CCCCCTGACGAGCATCACAAAAATCGATGCTCAAGTCAGAGGTGGCGAAACCCGACAGGACTATAAAGAT
ACCAGGCGTTTCCCCCTGGAAGCTCCCTCGTGCGCTCTCCTGTTCCGACCCTGCCGCTTACCGGATACCT
GTCCGCCTTTCTCCCTTCGGGAAGCGTGGCGCTTTCTCATAGCTCACGCTGTAGGTATCTCAGTTCGGTG
TAGGTCGTTCGCTCCAAGCTGGGCTGTGTGCACGAACCCCCCGTTCAGCCCGACCGCTGCGCCTTATCCG
GTAACTATCGTCTTGAGTCCAACCCGGTAAGACACGACTTATCGCCACTGGCAGCAGCCACTGGTAACAG
GATTAGCAGAGCGAGGTATGTAGGCGGTGCTACAGAGTTCTTGAAGTGGTGGCCTAACTACGGCTACACT
AGAAGGACAGTATTTGGTATCTGCGCTCTGCTGAAGCCAGTTACCTTCGGAAAAAGAGTTGGTAGCTCTT
GATCCGGCAAACAAACCACCGCTGGTAGCGGTGGTTTTTTTGTTTGCAAGCAGCAGATTACGCGCAGAAA
AAAAGGATCTCAAGAAGATCCTTTGATCTTTTCTACGGGGTCTGACGCTCAGTGGAACGAAAACTCACGT
TAAGGGATTTTGGTCATGAGATTATCAAAAAGGATCTTCACCTAGATCCTTTTAAATTAAAAATGAAGTT
TTAAATCAATCTAAAGTATATATGAGTAAACTTGGTCTGACAGTTACCAATGCTTAATCAGTGAGGCACC
TATCTCAGCGATCTGTCTATTTCGTTCATCCATAGTTGCCTGACTCCCCGTCGTGTAGATAACTACGATA
CGGGAGGGCTTACCATCTGGCCCCAGTGCTGCAATGATACCGCGAGACCCACGCTCACCGGCTCCAGATT
TATCAGCAATAAACCAGCCAGCCGGAAGGGCCGAGCGCAGAAGTGGTCCTGCAACTTTATCCGCCTCCAT
CCAGTCTATTAATTGTTGCCGGGAAGCTAGAGTAAGTAGTTCGCCAGTTAATAGTTTGCGCAACGTTGTT
GCCATTGCTGCAGGCATCGTGGTGTCACGCTCGTCGTTTGGTATGGCTTCATTCAGCTCCGGTTCCCAAC
GATCAAGGCGAGTTACATGATCCCCCATGTTGTGCAAAAAAGCGGTTAGCTCCTTCGGTCCTCCGATCGT
TGTCAGAAGTAAGTTGGCCGCAGTGTTATCACTCATGGTTATGGCAGCACTGCATAATTCTCTTACTGTC
ATGCCATCCGTAAGATGCTTTTCTGTGACTGGTGAGTACTCAACCAAGTCATTCTGAGAATAGTGTATGC
GGCGACCGAGTTGCTCTTGCCCGGCGTCAACACGGGATAATACCGCGCCACATAGCAGAACTTTAAAAGT
GCTCATCATTGGAAAACGTTCTTCGGGGCGAAAACTCTCAAGGATCTTACCGCTGTTGAGATCCAGTTCG
ATGTAACCCACTCGTGCACCCAACTGATCTTCAGCATCTTTTACTTTCACCAGCGTTTCTGGGTGAGCAA
AAACAGGAAGGCAAAATGCCGCAAAAAAGGGAATAAGGGCGACACGGAAATGTTGAATACTCATACTCTT
CCTTTTTCAATATTATTGAAGCATTTATCAGGGTTATTGTCTCATGAGCGGATACATATTTGAATGTATT
TAGAAAAATAAACAAATAGGGGTTCCGCGCACATTTCCCCGAAAAGTGCCACCTGACGTCTAAGAAACCA
TTATTATCATGACATTAACCTATAAAAATAGGCGTATCACGAGGCCCTTTCGT
