>Addgene plasmid #206461 | pAc5.1-PH-mCherry-Oskar 139-240 (eLOTUS domain) (HK73) | depositor partial sequence | sequence record 401740 | Dm Oskar 139-240
ATGACCATCATCGAGAGCAACTATATATCCGTGCGCGAGGAATATCCCGATATAGATAGTGAGGTGCGCG
CCATATTGCTGAGCCACGCCCAGAATGGAATCACGATATCGAGCATCAAGAGTGAATATCGAAAACTGAC
GGGCAATCCATTTCCACTGCACGACAACGTGACGGATTTCCTGCTGACCATTCCCAATGTGACCGCTGAG
TGCAGCGAGTCCGGTAAGCGGATCTTCAACCTGAAAGCGAGCCTGAAGAACGGTCACCTCCTGGATATGG
TGCTCAACCAGAAAGAGCGCACCAGC
